>Addgene plasmid #62656 | pKDsgRNA-p15 | addgene full sequence | sequence record 228332 | Addgene NGS Result
CATCGATTTATTATGACAACTTGACGGCTACATCATTCACTTTTTCTTCACAACCGGCACGGAACTCGCT
CGGGCTGGCCCCGGTGCATTTTTTAAATACCCGCGAGAAGTAGAGTTGATCGTCAAAACCAACATTGCGA
CCGACGGTGGCGATAGGCATCCGGGTGGTGCTCAAAAGCAGCTTCGCCTGGCTGATACGTTGGTCCTCGC
GCCAGCTTAAGACGCTAATCCCTAACTGCTGGCGGAAAAGATGTGACAGACGCGACGGCGACAAGCAAAC
ATGCTGTGCGACGCTGGCGATATCAAAATTGCTGTCTGCCAGGTGATCGCTGATGTACTGACAAGCCTCG
CGTACCCGATTATCCATCGGTGGATGGAGCGACTCGTTAATCGCTTCCATGCGCCGCAGTAACAATTGCT
CAAGCAGATTTATCGCCAGCAGCTCCGAATAGCGCCCTTCCCCTTGCCCGGCGTTAATGATTTGCCCAAA
CAGGTCGCTGAAATGCGGCTGGTGCGCTTCATCCGGGCGAAAGAACCCCGTATTGGCAAATATTGACGGC
CAGTTAAGCCATTCATGCCAGTAGGCGCGCGGACGAAAGTAAACCCACTGGTGATACCATTCGCGAGCCT
CCGGATGACGACCGTAGTGATGAATCTCTCCTGGCGGGAACAGCAAAATATCACCCGGTCGGCAAACAAA
TTCTCGTCCCTGATTTTTCACCACCCCCTGACCGCGAATGGTGAGATTGAGAATATAACCTTTCATTCCC
AGCGGTCGGTCGATAAAAAAATCGAGATAACCGTTGGCCTCAATCGGCGTTAAACCCGCCACCAGATGGG
CATTAAACGAGTATCCCGGCAGCAGGGGATCATTTTGCGCTTCAGCCATACTTTTCATACTCCCGCCATT
CAGAGAAGAAACCAATTGTCCATATTGCATCAGACATTGCCGTCACTGCGTCTTTTACTGGCTCTTCTCG
CTAACCAAACCGGTAACCCCGCTTATTAAAAGCATTCTGTAACAAAGCGGGACCAAAGCCATGACAAAAA
CGCGTAACAAAAGTGTCTATAATCACGGCAGAAAAGTCCACATTGATTATTTGCACGGCGTCACACTTTG
CTATGCCATAGCATTTTTATCCATAAGATTAGCGGATCCTACCTGACGCTTTTTATCGCAACTCTCTACT
GTTTCTCCATACCCGTTTTTTTGGGAATTCGAGCTCTAAGGAGGTTATAAAAAATGGATATTAATACTGA
AACTGAGATCAAGCAAAAGCATTCACTAACCCCCTTTCCTGTTTTCCTAATCAGCCCGGCATTTCGCGGG
CGATATTTTCACAGCTATTTCAGGAGTTCAGCCATGAACGCTTATTACATTCAGGATCGTCTTGAGGCTC
AGAGCTGGGCGCGTCACTACCAGCAGCTCGCCCGTGAAGAGAAAGAGGCAGAACTGGCAGACGACATGGA
AAAAGGCCTGCCCCAGCACCTGTTTGAATCGCTATGCATCGATCATTTGCAACGCCACGGGGCCAGCAAA
AAATCCATTACCCGTGCGTTTGATGACGATGTTGAGTTTCAGGAGCGCATGGCAGAACACATCCGGTACA
TGGTTGAAACCATTGCTCACCACCAGGTTGATATTGATTCAGAGGTATAAAACGAATGAGTACTGCACTC
GCAACGCTGGCTGGGAAGCTGGCTGAACGTGTCGGCATGGATTCTGTCGACCCACAGGAACTGATCACCA
CTCTTCGCCAGACGGCATTTAAAGGTGATGCCAGCGATGCGCAGTTCATCGCATTACTGATCGTTGCCAA
CCAGTACGGCCTTAATCCGTGGACGAAAGAAATTTACGCCTTTCCTGATAAGCAGAATGGCATCGTTCCG
GTGGTGGGCGTTGATGGCTGGTCCCGCATCATCAATGAAAACCAGCAGTTTGATGGCATGGACTTTGAGC
AGGACAATGAATCCTGTACATGCCGGATTTACCGCAAGGACCGTAATCATCCGATCTGCGTTACCGAATG
GATGGATGAATGCCGCCGCGAACCATTCAAAACTCGCGAAGGCAGAGAAATCACGGGGCCGTGGCAGTCG
CATCCCAAACGGATGTTACGTCATAAAGCCATGATTCAGTGTGCCCGTCTGGCCTTCGGATTTGCTGGTA
TCTATGACAAGGATGAAGCCGAGCGCATTGTCGAAAATACTGCATACACTGCAGAACGTCAGCCGGAACG
CGACATCACTCCGGTTAACGATGAAACCATGCAGGAGATTAACACTCTGCTGATCGCCCTGGATAAAACA
TGGGATGACGACTTATTGCCGCTCTGTTCCCAGATATTTCGCCGCGACATTCGTGCATCGTCAGAACTGA
CACAGGCCGAAGCAGTAAAAGCTCTTGGATTCCTGAAACAGAAAGCCGCAGAGCAGAAGGTGGCAGCATG
ACACCGGACATTATCCTGCAGCGTACCGGGATCGATGTGAGAGCTGTCGAACAGGGGGATGATGCGTGGC
ACAAATTACGGCTCGGCGTCATCACCGCTTCAGAAGTTCACAACGTGATAGCAAAACCCCGCTCCGGAAA
GAAGTGGCCTGACATGAAAATGTCCTACTTCCACACCCTGCTTGCTGAGGTTTGCACCGGTGTGGCTCCG
GAAGTTAACGCTAAAGCACTGGCCTGGGGAAAACAGTACGAGAACGACGCCAGAACCCTGTTTGAATTCA
CTTCCGGCGTGAATGTTACTGAATCCCCGATCATCTATCGCGACGAAAGTATGCGTACCGCCTGCTCTCC
CGATGGTTTATGCAGTGACGGCAACGGCCTTGAACTGAAATGCCCGTTTACCTCCCGGGATTTCATGAAG
TTCCGGCTCGGTGGTTTCGAGGCCATAAAGTCAGCTTACATGGCCCAGGTGCAGTACAGCATGTGGGTGA
CGCGAAAAAATGCCTGGTACTTTGCCAACTATGACCCGCGTATGAAGCGTGAAGGCCTGCATTATGTCGT
GATTGAGCGGGATGAAAAGTACATGGCGAGTTTTGACGAGATCGTGCCGGAGTTCATCGAAAAAATGGAC
GAGGCACTGGCTGAAATTGGTTTTGTATTTGGGGAGCAATGGCGATGACGCATCCTCACGATAATATCCG
GGTAGGCGCAATCACTTTCGTCTACTCCGTTACAAAGCGAGGCTGGGTATTTCCCGGCCTTTCTGTTATC
CGAAATCCACTGAAAGCACAGCGGCTGGCTGAGGAGATAAATAATAAACGAGGGGCTGTATGCACAAAGC
ATCTTCTGTTGAGTTAAGAACGAGTATCGATATGGCACATAGCCTTGCTCAAATTGGAATCAGGTTTGTG
CCAATACCAGTAGAAACAGACGAAGAATCCATGGGTATGGACAGTTTTCCCTTTGATATGTAACGGTGAA
CAGTTGTTCTACTTTTGTTTGTTAGTCTTGATGCTTCACTGATAGATACAAGAGCCATAAGAACCTCAGA
TCCTTCCGTATTTAGCCAGTATGTTCTCTAGTGTGGTTCGTTGTTTTTGCGTGAGCCATGAGAACGAACC
ATTGAGATCATACTTACTTTGCATGTCACTCAAAAATTTTGCCTCAAAACTGGTGAGCTGAATTTTTGCA
GTTAAAGCATCGTGTAGTGTTTTTCTTAGTCCGTTATGTAGGTAGGAATCTGATGTAATGGTTGTTGGTA
TTTTGTCACCATTCATTTTTATCTGGTTGTTCTCAAGTTCGGTTACGAGATCCATTTGTCTATCTAGTTC
AACTTGGAAAATCAACGTATCAGTCGGGCGGCCTCGCTTATCAACCACCAATTTCATATTGCTGTAAGTG
TTTAAATCTTTACTTATTGGTTTCAAAACCCATTGGTTAAGCCTTTTAAACTCATGGTAGTTATTTTCAA
GCATTAACATGAACTTAAATTCATCAAGGCTAATCTCTATATTTGCCTTGTGAGTTTTCTTTTGTGTTAG
TTCTTTTAATAACCACTCATAAATCCTCATAGAGTATTTGTTTTCAAAAGACTTAACATGTTCCAGATTA
TATTTTATGAATTTTTTTAACTGGAAAAGATAAGGCAATATCTCTTCACTAAAAACTAATTCTAATTTTT
CGCTTGAGAACTTGGCATAGTTTGTCCACTGGAAAATCTCAAAGCCTTTAACCAAAGGATTCCTGATTTC
CACAGTTCTCGTCATCAGCTCTCTGGTTGCTTTAGCTAATACACCATAAGCATTTTCCCTACTGATGTTC
ATCATCTGAACGTATTGGTTATAAGTGAACGATACCGTCCGTTCTTTCCTTGTAGGGTTTTCAATCGTGG
GGTTGAGTAGTGCCACACAGCATAAAATTAGCTTGGTTTCATGCTCCGTTAAGTCATAGCGACTAATCGC
TAGTTCATTTGCTTTGAAAACAACTAATTCAGACATACATCTCAATTGGTCTAGGTGATTTTAATCACTA
TACCAATTGAGATGGGCTAGTCAATGATAATTACTAGTCCTTTTCCTTTGAGTTGTGGGTATCTGTAAAT
TCTGCTAGACCTTTGCTGGAAAACTTGTAAATTCTGCTAGACCCTCTGTAAATTCCGCTAGACCTTTGTG
TGTTTTTTTTGTTTATATTCAAGTGGTTATAATTTATAGAATAAAGAAAGAATAAAAAAAGATAAAAAGA
ATAGATCCCAGCCCTGTGTATAACTCACTACTTTAGTCAGTTCCGCAGTATTACAAAAGGATGTCGCAAA
CGCTGTTTGCTCCTCTACAAAACAGACCTTAAAACCCTAAAGGCTTAAGTAGCACCCTCGCAAGCTCGGT
TGCGGCCGCAATCGGGCAAATCGCTGAATATTCCTTTTGTCTCCGACCATCAGGCACCTGAGTCGCTGTC
TTTTTCGTGACATTCAGTTCGCTGCGCTCACGGCTCTGGCAGTGAATGGGGGTAAATGGCACTACAGGCG
CCTTTTATGGATTCATGCAAGGAAACTACCCATAATACAAGAAAAGCCCGTCACGGGCTTCTCAGGGCGT
TTTATGGCGGGTCTGCTATGTGGTGCTATCTGACTTTTTGCTGTTCAGCAGTTCCTGCCCTCTGATTTTC
CAGTCTGACCACTTCGGATTATCCCGTGACAGGTCATTCAGACTGGCTAATGCACCCAGTAAGGCAGCGG
TATCATCAACGGGGTCTGACGCTCAGTGGAACGAAAACTCACGTTAAGGGATTTTGGTCATGAGATTATC
AGCTTTCGCTAAGGATGATTTCTGGAATTCTTCCCTATCAGTGATAGAGATTGACATCCCTATCAGTGAT
AGAGATACTGAGCACCTATCGTCTTGAGTCCAACCGTTTTAGAGCTAGAAATAGCAAGTTAAAATAAGGC
TAGTCCGTTATCAACTTGAAAAAGTGGCACCGAGTCGGTGCTTTTTTTGAAGCTTGGGCCCGAACAAAAA
CTCATCTCAGAAGAGGATCTGAATAGCGCCGTCGACCATCATCATCATCATCATTGAGTTTAAACGGTCT
CCAGCTTGGCTGTTTTGGCGGATGAGAGAAGATTTTCAGCCTGATACAGATTAAATCAGAACGCAGAAGC
GGTCTGATAAAACAGAATTTGCCTGGCGGCAGTAGCGCGGTGGTCCCACCTGACCCCATGCCGAACTCAG
AAGTGAAACGCCGTAGCGCCGATGGTAGTGTGGGGTCTCCCCATGCGAGAGTAGGGAACTGCCAGGCATC
AAATAAAACGAAAGGCTCAGTCGAAAGACTGGGCCTTTCGTTTTATCTGTTGTTTGTCGGTGAACTGGAT
CCTTACTCGAGTCTAGACTGCAGGCGGATCTTCACCTAGATCCTTTTAAATTAAAAATGAAGTTTTAAAT
CAATCTAAAGTATATATGAGTAAACTTGGTCTGCTGACAGGACATTATTTGCCGACTACCTTGGTGATCT
CGCCTTTCACGTAGTGGACAAATTCTTCCAACTGATCTGCGCGCGAGGCCAAGCGATCTTCTTCTTGTCC
AAGATAAGCCTGTCTAGCTTCAAGTATGACGGGCTGATACTGGGCCGGCAGGCGCTCCATTGCCCAGTCG
GCAGCGACATCCTTCGGCGCGATTTTGCCGGTTACTGCGCTGTACCAAATGCGGGACAACGTAAGCACTA
CATTTCGCTCATCGCCAGCCCAGTCGGGCGGCGAGTTCCATAGCGTTAAGGTTTCATTTAGCGCCTCAAA
TAGATCCTGTTCAGGAACCGGATCAAAGAGTTCCTCCGCCGCTGGACCTACCAAGGCAACGCTATGTTCT
CTTGCTTTTGTCAGCAAGATAGCCAGATCAATGTCGATCGTGGCTGGCTCGAAGATACCTGCAAGAATGT
CATTGCGCTGCCATTCTCCAAATTGCAGTTCGCGCTTAGCTGGATAACGCCACGGAATGATGTCGTCGTG
CACAACAATGGTGACTTCTACAGCGCGGAGAATCTCGCTCTCTCCAGGGGAAGCCGAAGTTTCCAAAAGG
TCGTTGATCAAAGCTCGCCGCGTTGTTTCATCAAGCCTTACGGTCACCGTAACCAGCAAATCAATATCAC
TGTGTGGCTTCAGGCCGCCATCCACTGCGGAGCCGTACAAATGTACGGCCAGCAACGTCGGTTCGAGATG
GCGCTCGATGACGCCAACTACCTCTGATAGTTGAGTCGATACTTCGGCGATCACCGCTTCCCTCATACTC
TTCCTTTTTCAATATTATTGAAGCATTTATCAGGGTTATTGTCTCATGAGCGGATACATATTTGAATGTA
TTTAGAAAAATAAACAAATAGCTAGCTCACTCGGTCGCTACCAGGGTTATTGTCTCATGAGCGGATACAT
ATTTGAATGTATTTAGAAAAATAAACAAATAGGGGTTCCGCGCACATTTCCCCGAAAAGTGCCACCTG
Features (pLannotate 1.2.2; 19 found; start..end, strand, type, name):
     14..889     -  CDS            araC: ARAC_ECOLI - Experimental evidence at protein level: Swiss-Prot protein existence level 1. Transcription factor that regulates the expression of several genes involved in the transport and metabolism of L-arabinose (PubMed:4362626, PubMed:328165, PubMed:6251457, PubMed:2962192, PubMed:6319708, PubMed:2231717, PubMed:1447222). Functions both as a positive and a negative regulator (PubMed:328165, PubMed:6251457). In the presence of arabinose, activates the expression of the araBAD, araE, araFGH and araJ promoters (PubMed:4362626, PubMed:328165, PubMed:6251457, PubMed:2962192, PubMed:6319708, Pub
    916..1200    +  promoter       araBAD promoter: araBAD; promoter of the L-arabinose operon of E. coli; the araC regulatory gene is transcribed in the opposite direction (Guzman et al., 1995)
   1244..1660    +  CDS            Gam: inhibitor of the host RecBCD nuclease in the λ Red system; gam; protects the double-stranded DNA substrate for recombination
   1666..2451    +  CDS            Beta: single-stranded DNA binding recombinase in the λ Red system; bet; mediates pairing of a single-stranded DNA with a complementary target
   2448..3128    +  CDS            Exo: 5' to 3' double-stranded DNA exonuclease in the λ Red system; exo; creates 3' single-stranded DNA tails
   3129..3373    +  terminator     λ tL3 terminator: transcription terminator tL3 from phage λ
   3496..4446    -  CDS            Rep101(Ts): temperature-sensitive version of the RepA protein needed for replication with the pSC101 origin (Armstrong et al., 1984); rep101 encoding an A56V mutation
   4494..4716    -  rep_origin     pSC101 ori: low-copy replication origin that requires the Rep101 protein
   5251..5272    -  terminator     bacterial terminator (fragment): putative bacterial transcription terminator
   5282..5300    +  protein_bind   tet operator: tetO; bacterial operator O2 for the tetR and tetA genes tetracycline repressor TetR
   5306..5325    +  promoter       H1-2O2 promoter (fragment): doxycycline-inducible variant of the human H1 RNA promoter (Henriksen et al., 2007)
   5336..5355    -  rep_origin     p15A ori (fragment): Plasmids containing the medium-copy-number p15A origin of replication can be propagated in E. coli cells that contain a second plasmid with the ColE1 origin.
   5356..5431    +  misc_RNA       gRNA scaffold: guide RNA scaffold for the Streptococcus pyogenes CRISPR/Cas9 system
   5497..5514    +  CDS            capTEV™ (fragment): composite tag for in vivo biotinylation, TEV protease cleavage, and 6xHis tagging
   5621..5736    +  ncRNA          5S rRNA: Accession: RF00001 - 5S ribosomal RNA
   5740..5786    +  terminator     rrnB T1 terminator: transcription terminator T1 from the E. coli rrnB gene
   5925..6716    -  CDS            SmR: aminoglycoside adenylyltransferase (Murphy, 1985); aadA; confers resistance to spectinomycin and streptomycin
   6717..6808    -  promoter       AmpR promoter: bla
   6832..6902    -  promoter       AmpR promoter (fragment): bla
