[The description below was written by a language model from this plasmid's Addgene catalogue record and pLannotate feature annotations shown in this document.]
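Description:
pKDsgRNA-p15 is a low-copy bacterial expression plasmid built on the pKD46 backbone for use in Escherichia coli as part of the no-SCAR (Scarless Cas9 Assisted Recombineering) genome-editing system. It replicates from the pSC101 origin together with the temperature-sensitive Rep101 (A56V) replication protein, so it is maintained only at permissive temperature and can be cured by shifting cells to a higher one. Selection is by spectinomycin, conferred by the aadA (SmR) aminoglycoside adenylyltransferase gene, which is driven by a bla-type (AmpR) promoter.

The plasmid carries two independently inducible modules. The first is the λ Red cassette: araC is transcribed divergently from the araBAD promoter, which drives gam, bet and exo in series, followed by the λ tL3 terminator. Arabinose therefore induces Gam (which inhibits host RecBCD), Beta (a single-strand annealing recombinase) and Exo (a 5'→3' exonuclease), which together promote recombination of introduced DNA with the chromosome. The second module is an sgRNA expression unit in which a tet operator-containing promoter region precedes a 20-nt spacer, fused to the Streptococcus pyogenes gRNA scaffold and followed by rrnB-derived terminator sequence. The spacer is annotated as a short p15A origin fragment, consistent with the stated purpose of targeting the companion pCas9 plasmid at its replication origin rather than a chromosomal locus. Expression is anhydrotetracycline-inducible. No tetR gene is annotated here, so the repressor is presumably supplied in trans, although the record does not say so. The short H1 promoter and capTEV fragment calls are probably incidental annotation matches. The record supports use both as a plasmid-targeting guide for the Cas9 plasmid and as the λ Red provider in this editing scheme.
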