Addgene plasmid #62656: pKDsgRNA-p15
Purpose: Arabinose inducible lambda red and anhydrotetracycline inducible sgRNA expression that targets pCas9 plasmid
Depositing lab: Kristala Prather. Depositing organization: Massachusetts Institute of Technology. Publication: The no-SCAR (Scarless Cas9 Assisted Recombineering) system for genome editing in Escherichia coli. Reisch CR, Prather KL. Sci Rep. 2015 Oct 14;5:15096. doi: 10.1038/srep15096. PubMed 26463009.
Backbone
  Vector backbone: pKD46
  Vector type: Bacterial Expression
Growth in bacteria
  Bacterial resistance: Spectinomycin, 50 μg/mL
  Growth temperature: 30°C
  Growth strain: DH5alpha
  Growth instructions: Grow at 30 C with Spectinomycin 50
  Copy number: Low Copy
Gene/Insert
  Gene/Insert name: exo, beta, gam, sgRNA
Terms and licenses: Academic/Nonprofit Terms; Industry Terms: Not Available to Industry
How to cite: pKDsgRNA-p15 was a gift from Kristala Prather (Addgene plasmid # 62656 ; http://n2t.net/addgene:62656 ; RRID:Addgene_62656)
