>Addgene plasmid #62656 | pKDsgRNA-p15 | addgene partial sequence | sequence record 113948 | pLL29-F 5'-CAGTTCCTGCCCTCTGATTT-3'
GGTCATTCAGACTGGCTAATGCACCCAGTAAGGCAGCGGTATCATCAACGGGGTCTGACGCTCAGTGGAA
CGAAAACTCACGTTAAGGGATTTTGGTCATGAGATTATCAGCTTTCGCTAAGGATGATTTCTGGAATTCT
TCCCTATCAGTGATAGAGATTGACATCCCTATCAGTGATAGAGATACTGAGCACCTATCGTCTTGAGTCC
AACCGTTTTAGAGCTAGAAATAGCAAGTTAAAATAAGGCTAGTCCGTTATCAACTTGAAAAAGTGGCACC
GAGTCGGTGCTTTTTTTGAAGCTTGGGCCCGAACAAAAACTCATCTCAGAAGAGGATCTGAATAGCGCCG
TCGACCATCATCATCATCATCATTGAGTTTAAACGGTCTCCAGCTTGGCTGTTTTGGCGGATGAGAGAAG
ATTTTCAGCCTGATACAGATTAAATCAGAACGCAGAAGCGGTCTGATAAAACAGAATTTGCCTGGCGGCA
GTAGCGCGGTGGTCCCACCTGACCCCATGCCGAACTCAGAAGTGAAACGCCGTAGCGCCGATGGTAGTGT
GGGGTCTCCCCATGCGAGAGTAGGGAACTGCCAGGCATCAAATAAAACGAAAGGCTCAGTCGAAAGACTG
GGCCTTTCGTTTTATCTGTTGTTTGTCGGTGAACTGGATCCTTACTCGAGTCTAGACTGCAGGCGGATCT
TCACCTAGATCCTTTTAAATTAAAAATGAAGTTTTAAATCAATCTAAAGTATATATGAGTAAACTTGGTC
TGCTGACAGGACATTATTTGCCGACTACCTTGGTGATCTCGCC
