>Addgene plasmid #62656 | pKDsgRNA-p15 | addgene partial sequence | sequence record 163739 | pBAD-F 5'-ATGCCATAGCATTTTTATCC-3'
CTGACGCTTTTTATCGCAACTCTCTACTGTTTCTCCATACCCGTTTTTTTGGGAATTCGAGCTCTAAGGA
GGTTATAAAAAATGGATATTAATACTGAAACTGAGATCAAGCAAAAGCATTCACTAACCCCCTTTCCTGT
TTTCCTAATCAGCCCGGCATTTCGCGGGCGATATTTTCACAGCTATTTCAGGAGTTCAGCCATGAACGCT
TATTACATTCAGGATCGTCTTGAGGCTCAGAGCTGGGCGCGTCACTACCAGCAGCTCGCCCGTGAAGAGA
AAGAGGCAGAACTGGCAGACGACATGGAAAAAGGCCTGCCCCAGCACCTGTTTGAATCGCTATGCATCGA
TCATTTGCAACGCCACGGGGCCAGCAAAAAATCCATTACCCGTGCGTTTGATGACGATGTTGAGTTTCAG
GAGCGCATGGCAGAACACATCCGGTACATGGTTGAAACCATTGCTCACCACCAGGTTGATATTGATTCAG
AGGTATAAAACGAATGAGTACTGCACTCGCAACGCTGGCTGGGAAGCTGGCTGAACGTGTCGGCATGGAT
TCTGTCGACCCACAGGAACTGATCACCACTCTTCGCCAGACGGCATTTAAAGGTGATGCCAGCGATGCGC
AGTTCATCGCATTACTGATCGTTGCCAACCAGTACGGCCTTAATCCGTGGACGAAAGAAATTTACGCCTT
TCCTGATAAGCAGAATGGCATCGTTCCGGTGGTGGGCGTTGATGGCTGGTCCCGCATCATCAATGAAAAC
CAGCAGTTTGATGGCATGGACTTTGAGCAGGACAATGAATCCTGTACATGCCGGATTTACCGCAAGGACC
GTAATCATCCGATCTGCGTTACCGAATGGATGGATGAATGCCGCCGCGAACCATTCAAAACTCGCGAAGG
CAGAGAAATCACGGGGCCGTGGCAGTCGCATCCCAA
